>Addgene plasmid #213705 | pTST-EGFP-GPICEAM7 | addgene full sequence | sequence record 422911 | Addgene NGS Result
TAGTTATTAATAGTAATCAATTACGGGGTCATTAGTTCATAGCCCATATATGGAGTTCCGCGTTACATAA
CTTACGGTAAATGGCCCGCCTGGCTGACCGCCCAACGACCCCCGCCCATTGACGTCAATAATGACGTATG
TTCCCATAGTAACGCCAATAGGGACTTTCCATTGACGTCAATGGGTGGAGTATTTACGGTAAACTGCCCA
CTTGGCAGTACATCAAGTGTATCATATGCCAAGTACGCCCCCTATTGACGTCAATGACGGTAAATGGCCC
GCCTGGCATTATGCCCAGTACATGACCTTATGGGACTTTCCTACTTGGCAGTACATCTACGTATTAGTCA
TCGCTATTACCATGGTGATGCGGTTTTGGCAGTACATCAATGGGCGTGGATAGCGGTTTGACTCACGGGG
ATTTCCAAGTCTCCACCCCATTGACGTCAATGGGAGTTTGTTTTGGCACCAAAATCAACGGGACTTTCCA
AAATGTCGTAACAACTCCGCCCCATTGACGCAAATGGGCGGTAGGCGTGTACGGTGGGAGGTCTATATAA
GCAGAGCTGGTTTAGTGAACCGTCAGATCCGCTAGCGCTACCGGTACCATGGGCAGCCCTAGCGCCTGCC
CTTACAGAGTGTGCATCCCCTGGCAGGGCCTGCTGCTGACCGCCAGCCTGCTGACCTTCTGGAACCTGCC
CAACAGCGCCCAGACCAGCGCCTGGAGCCACCCTCAGTTCGAGAAAGGAGGAGGCAGCGGCGGCGGAAGC
GGAGGCTCCGCTTGGTCCCACCCACAGTTCGAAAAGCCGGTCGCCACCATGGTGAGCAAGGGCGAGGAGC
TGTTCACCGGGGTGGTGCCCATCCTGGTCGAGCTGGACGGCGACGTAAACGGCCACAAGTTCAGCGTGTC
CGGCGAGGGCGAGGGCGATGCCACCTACGGCAAGCTGACCCTGAAGTTCATCTGCACCACCGGCAAGCTG
CCCGTGCCCTGGCCCACCCTCGTGACCACCCTGACCTACGGCGTGCAGTGCTTCAGCCGCTACCCCGACC
ACATGAAGCAGCACGACTTCTTCAAGTCCGCCATGCCCGAAGGCTACGTCCAGGAGCGCACCATCTTCTT
CAAGGACGACGGCAACTACAAGACCCGCGCCGAGGTGAAGTTCGAGGGCGACACCCTGGTGAACCGCATC
GAGCTGAAGGGCATCGACTTCAAGGAGGACGGCAACATCCTGGGGCACAAGCTGGAGTACAACTACAACA
GCCACAACGTCTATATCATGGCCGACAAGCAGAAGAACGGCATCAAGGTGAACTTCAAGATCCGCCACAA
CATCGAGGACGGCAGCGTGCAGCTCGCCGACCACTACCAGCAGAACACCCCCATCGGCGACGGCCCCGTG
CTGCTGCCCGACAACCACTACCTGAGCACCCAGTCCGCCCTGAGCAAAGACCCCAACGAGAAGCGCGATC
ACATGGTCCTGCTGGAGTTCGTGACCGCCGCCGGGATCACTCTCGGCATGGACGAGCTGTACAAGTCCGG
CCGGACTCAGATCAGCCGGAGCGACCCTGTGACCCTGAACGTGAGATACGAGAGCGTGCAGGCCAGCAGC
CCTGACCTGAGCGCCGGCACCGCCGTGAGCATCATGATCGGCGTGCTGGCTGGCATGGCTCTGATCTAGA
GATCTCGAGCTCAAGCTTCGAATTCTGCAGTCGACGGTACCGCGGGCCCGGGATCCACCGGATCTAGATA
ACTGATCATAATCAGCCATACCACATTTGTAGAGGTTTTACTTGCTTTAAAAAACCTCCCACACCTCCCC
CTGAACCTGAAACATAAAATGAATGCAATTGTTGTTGTTAACTTGTTTATTGCAGCTTATAATGGTTACA
AATAAAGCAATAGCATCACAAATTTCACAAATAAAGCATTTTTTTCACTGCATTCTAGTTGTGGTTTGTC
CAAACTCATCAATGTATCTTAACGCGTAAATTGTAAGCGTTAATATTTTGTTAAAATTCGCGTTAAATTT
TTGTTAAATCAGCTCATTTTTTAACCAATAGGCCGAAATCGGCAAAATCCCTTATAAATCAAAAGAATAG
ACCGAGATAGGGT
[37 nt withheld, positions 2114-2150]
AAAGAACGTGGACTCCAACGTCAAAGG
[49 nt withheld, positions 2178-2226]
T
[91 nt withheld, positions 2228-2318]
G
[124 nt withheld, positions 2320-2443]
CAGGTGGCACTTTTCGGGGAAATGTGCGCGGAACCCCTATTTGTTTATTTTTCTAAATACATTCAAATAT
GTATCCGCTCATGAGACAATAACCCTGATAAATGCTTCAATAATATTGAAAAAGGAAGAGTCCTGAGGCG
GAAAGAACCAGCTGTGGAATGTGTGTCAGTTAGGGTGTGGAAAGTCCCCAGGCTCCCCAGCAGGCAGAAG
TATGCAAAGCATGCATCTCAATTAGTCAGCAACCAGGTGTGGAAAGTCCCCAGGCTCCCCAGCAGGCAGA
AGTATGCAAAGCATGCATCTCAATTAGTCAGCAACCATAGTCCCGCCCCTAACTCCGCCCATCCCGCCCC
TAACTCCGCCCAGTTCCGCCCATTCTCCGCCCCATGGCTGACTAATTTTTTTTATTTATGCAGAGGCCGA
GGCCGCCTCGGCCTCTGAGCTATTCCAGAAGTAGTGAGGAGGCTTTTTTGGAGGCCTAGGCTTTTGCAAA
GATCGATCAAGAGACAGGATGAGGATCGTTTCGCATGATTGAACAAGATGGATTGCACGCAGGTTCTCCG
GCCGCTTGGGTGGAGAGGCTATTCGGCTATGACTGGGCACAACAGACAATCGGCTGCTCTGATGCCGCCG
TGTTCCGGCTGTCAGCGCAGGGGCGCCCGGTTCTTTTTGTCAAGACCGACCTGTCCGGTGCCCTGAATGA
ACTGCAAGACGAGGCAGCGCGGCTATCGTGGCTGGCCACGACGGGCGTTCCTTGCGCAGCTGTGCTCGAC
GTTGTCACTGAAGCGGGAAGGGACTGGCTGCTATTGGGCGAAGTGCCGGGGCAGGATCTCCTGTCATCTC
ACCTTGCTCCTGCCGAGAAAGTATCCATCATGGCTGATGCAATGCGGCGGCTGCATACGCTTGATCCGGC
TACCTGCCCATTCGACCACCAAGCGAAACATCGCATCGAGCGAGCACGTACTCGGATGGAAGCCGGTCTT
GTCGATCAGGATGATCTGGACGAAGAGCATCAGGGGCTCGCGCCAGCCGAACTGTTCGCCAGGCTCAAGG
CGAGCATGCCCGACGGCGAGGATCTCGTCGTGACCCATGGCGATGCCTGCTTGCCGAATATCATGGTGGA
AAATGGCCGCTTTTCTGGATTCATCGACTGTGGCCGGCTGGGTGTGGCGGACCGCTATCAGGACATAGCG
TTGGCTACCCGTGATATTGCTGAAGAGCTTGGCGGCGAATGGGCTGACCGCTTCCTCGTGCTTTACGGTA
TCGCCGCTCCCGATTCGCAGCGCATCGCCTTCTATCGCCTTCTTGACGAGTTCTTCTGAGCGGGACTCTG
GGGTTCGAAATGACCGACCAAGCGACGCCCAACCTGCCATCACGAGATTTCGATTCCACCGCCGCCTTCT
ATGAAAGGTTGGGCTTCGGAATCGTTTTCCGGGACGCCGGCTGGATGATCCTCCAGCGCGGGGATCTCAT
GCTGGAGTTCTTCGCCCACCCTAGGGGGAGGCTAACTGAAACACGGAAGGAGACAATACCGGAAGGAACC
CGCGCTATGACGGCAATAAAAAGACAGAATAAAACGCACGGTGTTGGGTCGTTTGTTCATAAACGCGGGG
TTCGGTCCCAGGGCTGGCACTCTGTCGATACCCCACCGAGACCCCATTGGGGCCAATACGCCCGCGTTTC
TTCCTTTTCCCCACCCCACCCCCCAAGTTCGGGTGAAGGCCCAGGGCTCGCAGCCAACGTCGGGGCGGCA
GGCCCTGCCATAGCCTCAGGTTACTCATATATACTTTAGATTGATTTAAAACTTCATTTTTAATTTAAAA
GGATCTAGGTGAAGATCCTTTTTGATAATCTCATGACCAAAATCCCTTAACGTGAGTTTTCGTTCCACTG
AGCGTCAGACCCCGTAGAAAAGATCAAAGGATCTTCTTGAGATCCTTTTTTTCTGCGCGTAATCTGCTGC
TTGCAAACAAAAAAACCACCGCTACCAGCGGTGGTTTGTTTGCCGGATCAAGAGCTACCAACTCTTTTTC
CGAAGGTAACTGGCTTCAGCAGAGCGCAGATACCAAATACTGTTCTTCTAGTGTAGCCGTAGTTAGGCCA
CCACTTCAAGAACTCTGTAGCACCGCCTACATACCTCGCTCTGCTAATCCTGTTACCAGTGGCTGCTGCC
AGTGGCGATAAGTCGTGTCTTACCGGGTTGGACTCAAGACGATAGTTACCGGATAAGGCGCAGCGGTCGG
GCTGAACGGGGGGTTCGTGCACACAGCCCAGCTTGGAGCGAACGACCTACACCGAACTGAGATACCTACA
GCGTGAGCTATGAGAAAGCGCCACGCTTCCCGAAGGGAGAAAGGCGGACAGGTATCCGGTAAGCGGCAGG
GTCGGAACAGGAGAGCGCACGAGGGAGCTTCCAGGGGGAAACGCCTGGTATCTTTATAGTCCTGTCGGGT
TTCGCCACCTCTGACTTGAGCGTCGATTTTTGTGATGCTCGTCAGGGGGGCGGAGCCTATGGAAAAACGC
CAGCAACGCGGCCTTTTTACGGTTCCTGGCCTTTTGCTGGCCTTTTGCTCACATGTTCTTTCCTGCGTTA
TCCCCTGATTCTGTGGATAACCGTATTACCGCCATGCAT
Features (pLannotate 1.2.2; 15 found; start..end, strand, type, name):
     61..364     +  enhancer       CMV enhancer: human cytomegalovirus immediate early enhancer
    365..568     +  promoter       CMV promoter: human cytomegalovirus (CMV) immediate early promoter
    609..734     +  CDS            CEACAM3 (fragment): CEAM3_HUMAN - Also known as CD66D, CGM1. Experimental evidence at protein level: Swiss-Prot protein existence level 1. Major granulocyte receptor mediating recognition and efficient opsonin-independent phagocytosis of CEACAM-binding microorganisms, including Neissiria, Moxarella and Haemophilus species, thus playing an important role in the clearance of pathogens by the innate immune system. Responsible for RAC1 stimulation in the course of pathogen phagocytosis. From Homo sapiens (Human).
    819..1535    +  CDS            EGFP: EGFP is a basic (constitutively fluorescent) green fluorescent protein published in 1996, derived from Aequorea victoria. It is reported to be a rapidly-maturing weak dimer with moderate acid sensitivity.
   1680..1736    +  misc_feature   MCS: multiple cloning site
   1753..1837    +  CDS            large T antigen (fragment): large T antigen from SV40 (simian virus 40)
   1860..1981    +  polyA_signal   SV40 poly(A) signal: SV40 polyadenylation signal
   2015..2443    -  rep_origin     f1 ori (sequence partly withheld): f1 bacteriophage origin of replication; arrow indicates direction of (+) strand synthesis
   2470..2574    +  promoter       AmpR promoter: bla
   2576..2933    +  promoter       SV40 promoter: SV40 enhancer and early promoter
   2968..3762    +  CDS            NeoR/KanR: aminoglycoside phosphotransferase from Tn5; aph(3')-II (or nptII); confers resistance to neomycin, kanamycin, and G418 (Geneticin®)
   3783..3935    +  CDS            ble (fragment): BLE_KLEPN - Experimental evidence at protein level: Swiss-Prot protein existence level 1. Binding protein with a strong affinity to the bleomycin family of antibiotics. Binds to CL990; an antimitotic-antibiotic compound. From Klebsiella pneumoniae.
   3994..4041    +  polyA_signal   HSV TK poly(A) signal: herpes simplex virus thymidine kinase polyadenylation signal (Cole and Stacy, 1985)
   4132..4148    -  polyA_signal   bGH poly(A) signal (fragment): bovine growth hormone polyadenylation signal
   4370..4958    +  rep_origin     ori: high-copy-number ColE1/pMB1/pBR322/pUC origin of replication
