[The description below was written by a language model from this plasmid's Addgene catalogue record and pLannotate feature annotations shown in this document.]
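Description:
pTST-EGFP-GPICEAM7 is a mammalian expression plasmid built on the pEGFP-C2 backbone and designed to produce a cell-surface affinity sorting tag. It is propagated in E. coli from a high-copy ColE1/pUC-type origin and also carries an f1 origin. A single NeoR/KanR (Tn5 aminoglycoside phosphotransferase) gene handles selection in both hosts. A bacterial promoter drives it for kanamycin resistance in bacteria, the SV40 enhancer/early promoter drives it for G418 selection in mammalian cells, and the HSV TK polyadenylation signal terminates it. The short ble, large T antigen and bGH poly(A) fragments in the annotation are probably backbone remnants or weak matches, not functional parts.

The payload is a fusion open reading frame expressed from the human CMV immediate-early enhancer and promoter and terminated by the SV40 poly(A) signal. The record lists EGFP as the insert, with an N-terminal Twin-Strep-tag, cloned between AgeI and BglII sites that were both retained. The feature table places a short CEACAM-family fragment upstream of EGFP, called as CEACAM3 by homology. Its position at the start of the reading frame suggests a secretion signal peptide, but the record does not say so. The Twin-Strep-tag is not annotated and presumably lies in the gap between this fragment and EGFP. The construct name indicates a GPI-anchoring signal from CEACAM7 at the C-terminus. That would fall in the unannotated stretch between EGFP and the residual multiple cloning site, and it was not detected as a feature.

Together these parts are meant to display the tag and EGFP on the outer membrane of transfected cells. Cells that took up the DNA can then be seen by fluorescence and captured through the Strep-tag, which matches the stated purpose of sorting gene transfer-positive cells.
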