Addgene plasmid #213705: pTST-EGFP-GPICEAM7
Purpose: Express the affinity sorting tag TST-EGFP- GPICEAM7.
Depositing lab: Qilai Huang. Depositing organization: Shandong University. Publication: A Gene Transfer-Positive Cell Sorting System Utilizing Membrane-Anchoring Affinity Tag. Yang L, Cui L, Ma S, Zuo Q, Huang Q. Front Bioeng Biotechnol. 2022 Jun 16;10:930966. doi: 10.3389/fbioe.2022.930966. eCollection 2022. PubMed 35782508.
Backbone
  Vector backbone: pEGFP-C2
  Vector type: Mammalian Expression
  Selectable markers: Neomycin (select with G418)
Growth in bacteria
  Bacterial resistance: Kanamycin, 50 μg/mL
  Growth temperature: 37°C
  Growth strain: DH5alpha
  Copy number: High Copy
Gene/Insert
  Gene/Insert name: EGFP
  Species: Synthetic
  Promoter: CMV
  Tag / fusion protein: Twin-strep-tag (N terminal on insert)
  Cloning method: Restriction Enzyme; 5′ cloning site AgeI (not destroyed); 3′ cloning site BgllI (not destroyed)
Terms and licenses: Academic/Nonprofit Terms; Industry Terms: Not Available to Industry
How to cite: pTST-EGFP-GPICEAM7 was a gift from Qilai Huang (Addgene plasmid # 213705 ; http://n2t.net/addgene:213705 ; RRID:Addgene_213705)
