>Addgene plasmid #213705 | pTST-EGFP-GPICEAM7 | depositor partial sequence | sequence record 416721 | CEAM7 Nsig-TST-EGFP-GPICEAM7-
ATGGGCAGCCCTAGCGCCTGCCCTTACAGAGTGTGCATCCCCTGGCAGGGCCTGCTGCTGACCGCCAGCC
TGCTGACCTTCTGGAACCTGCCCAACAGCGCCCAGACCAGCGCCTGGAGCCACCCTCAGTTCGAGAAAGG
AGGAGGCAGCGGCGGCGGAAGCGGAGGCTCCGCTTGGTCCCACCCACAGTTCGAAAAGCCGGTCGCCACC
ATGGTGAGCAAGGGCGAGGAGCTGTTCACCGGGGTGGTGCCCATCCTGGTCGAGCTGGACGGCGACGTAA
ACGGCCACAAGTTCAGCGTGTCCGGCGAGGGCGAGGGCGATGCCACCTACGGCAAGCTGACCCTGAAGTT
CATCTGCACCACCGGCAAGCTGCCCGTGCCCTGGCCCACCCTCGTGACCACCCTGACCTACGGCGTGCAG
TGCTTCAGCCGCTACCCCGACCACATGAAGCAGCACGACTTCTTCAAGTCCGCCATGCCCGAAGGCTACG
TCCAGGAGCGCACCATCTTCTTCAAGGACGACGGCAACTACAAGACCCGCGCCGAGGTGAAGTTCGAGGG
CGACACCCTGGTGAACCGCATCGAGCTGAAGGGCATCGACTTCAAGGAGGACGGCAACATCCTGGGGCAC
AAGCTGGAGTACAACTACAACAGCCACAACGTCTATATCATGGCCGACAAGCAGAAGAACGGCATCAAGG
TGAACTTCAAGATCCGCCACAACATCGAGGACGGCAGCGTGCAGCTCGCCGACCACTACCAGCAGAACAC
CCCCATCGGCGACGGCCCCGTGCTGCTGCCCGACAACCACTACCTGAGCACCCAGTCCGCCCTGAGCAAA
GACCCCAACGAGAAGCGCGATCACATGGTCCTGCTGGAGTTCGTGACCGCCGCCGGGATCACTCTCGGCA
TGGACGAGCTGTACAAGTCCGGCGGGACTCAGATCAGCCGGAGCGACCCTGTGACCCTGAACGTGAGATA
CGAGAGCGTGCAGGCCAGCAGCCCTGACCTGAGCGCCGGCACCGCCGTGAGCATCATGATCGGCGTGCTG
GCTGGCATGGCTCTGATCTAG
